>Addgene plasmid #60317 | pGL4.23 C3_39 | addgene partial sequence | sequence record 98021 | RVprimer3 5'-CTAGCAAAATAGGCTGTCCC-3'
TTCTCTGGCCTAACTGGCCGGTACCTGAGCTCCCGTCGACGAATTCTGCAGATATCACAAGTTTGTACAA
AAAAGCAGGCTCCGCGGCCGCCCCCTTCACCGATCCACCAGCCTCAGTCTCCCAAAGTGCTGGGATTACA
GGCATGAGCCACTGTGCCTGGCCCTGAATTATTTTTATTGTAAGTTTCATTCTATTCAAATATTTATTTT
ACTGAGTCAACTCATTTTTGACTCAATGTATTGCTATGTAAAATGTTCAACTAGCTAACAACTTAAAAAA
ATTAGATCATGTGCTATCTCTATGCATTGACTTGGGCTGTCTTTTCCTCTGCCTTTGTGTTTATTTCATT
CCTATATATAACTCTTTTGGACTTAGAGTCACAATGGTTTGAAGAAAATATGTGGAAGAAAACTGACCTG
TTGTTTTTATTTTTAAATTTGCAGTATGCTTCTTCAATGTAGCTCACCTCAGGGAGCATTTTAGAAGTCT
TTTCCTGGAATCCTATGAACCCTATGGCATAGAGTTTTATAAATGACTGTTTTG
