>Addgene plasmid #60317 | pGL4.23 C3_39 | addgene partial sequence | sequence record 98083 | ColEterm 5'-agctgataccgctcgccgcagccgaacg-3'
AGTTGCATGATAAAGAAGACAGTCATAAGTGCGGCGACGATAGTCATGCCCCGCGCCCACCGGAAGGAGC
TGACTGGGTTGAAGGCTCTCAAGGGCATCGGTCGACGGATCCTTATCGATTTTACCACATTTGTAGAGGT
TTTACTTGCTTTAAAAAACCTCCCACACCTCCCCCTGAACCTGAAACATAAAATGAATGCAATTGTTGTT
GTTAACTTGTTTATTGCAGCTTATAATGGTTACAAATAAAGCAATAGCATCACAAATTTCACAAATAAAG
CATTTTTTTCACTGCATTCTAGTTGTGGTTTGTCCAAACTCATCAATGTATCTTATCATGTCTGCTCGAA
GCGGCCGGCCGCCCCGACTCTAGAATTATTACACGGCGATCTTGCCGCCCTTCTTGGCCTTAATGAGAAT
CTC
