[The description below was written by a language model from this plasmid's Addgene catalogue record.]
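Description:
pGL4.23 C3_39 is a mammalian luciferase reporter plasmid built on pGL4.23-GW, a Gateway-adapted version of the pGL4.23 minimal-promoter reporter backbone (4283 bp without insert). It is propagated in E. coli under ampicillin selection. The record does not state the origin of replication or copy number, and no feature table is provided, so the details of the backbone elements cannot be confirmed beyond the catalogue fields.

The insert is a human genomic fragment described as a PCSK1 enhancer, an active enhancer from pancreatic islets. It derives from chromosome 5 and spans roughly 1.9 kb according to the depositor's hg18 coordinates. It was amplified by PCR and introduced by Gateway recombination. The plasmid combines this fragment with a minimal promoter and the luc2 firefly luciferase coding sequence. Although the catalogue lists luciferase as a C-terminal "tag", the insert is a non-coding regulatory region, so luciferase acts as a transcriptional reporter rather than as a fusion partner. Because the minimal promoter alone gives only low basal transcription, any increase in luciferase signal reflects the ability of the cloned sequence to stimulate transcription in the transfected cell type.

The construct is intended for transient transfection enhancer assays, which test whether this islet regulatory element is functionally active, typically by comparison with the empty backbone or control fragments. It comes from a study of pancreatic islet enhancer clusters and their enrichment for type 2 diabetes risk-associated variants. The name suggests it is one of a series of candidate enhancer reporters from that work.
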