Addgene plasmid #60317: pGL4.23 C3_39
Purpose: This plasmid contains a human pancreatic islet active enhancer, a minimal promoter and a luc2 gene.
Depositing lab: Jorge Ferrer. Depositing organization: Imperial College London. Publication: Pancreatic islet enhancer clusters enriched in type 2 diabetes risk-associated variants. Pasquali L, Gaulton KJ, Rodriguez-Segui SA, Mularoni L, Miguel-Escalada I, Akerman I, Tena JJ, Moran I, Gomez-Marin C, van de Bunt M, Ponsa-Cobas J, Castro N, Nammo T, Cebola I, Garcia-Hurtado J, Maestro MA, Pattou F, Piemonti L, Berney T, Gloyn AL, Ravassard P, Gomez-Skarmeta JL, Muller F, McCarthy MI, Ferrer J. Nat Genet. 2014 Feb;46(2):136-43. doi: 10.1038/ng.2870. Epub 2014 Jan 12. PubMed 24413736.
Backbone
  Vector backbone: pGL4.23-GW
  Backbone manufacturer: Ferrer Lab
  Backbone size w/o insert (bp): 4283
  Vector type: Mammalian Expression, Luciferase
Growth in bacteria
  Bacterial resistance: Ampicillin, 100 μg/mL
  Growth temperature: 37°C
  Growth strain: DH5alpha
  Copy number: Unknown
Gene/Insert
  Gene/Insert name: PCSK1 enhancer (alt name: PCSK1)
  Species: H. sapiens (human)
  Entrez Gene: PCSK1 (a.k.a. BMIQ12, NEC1, PC1, PC1/3, PC3, SPC3)
  Tag / fusion protein: Luciferase (C terminal on backbone)
  Cloning method: Gateway Cloning
  Sequencing primers: 5′ RVprimer3 (Promega): CTAGCAAAATAGGCTGTCCC
Terms and licenses: Academic/Nonprofit Terms; Industry Terms: Not Available to Industry
Depositor comments: chromosome : chr5; start: 95655454 end: 95657341 (genomic position corresponds to the version of the human genome hg18) Fw primer used for cloning: CACCGATCCACCAGCCTCAGTCTC Rv primer used for cloning: TGTGTGCATACATGATGCCCTTTG
How to cite: pGL4.23 C3_39 was a gift from Jorge Ferrer (Addgene plasmid # 60317 ; http://n2t.net/addgene:60317 ; RRID:Addgene_60317)
